>Addgene plasmid #163211 | A0A073CBY9 | depositor full sequence | sequence record 316295 | Full Sequence
CACCACCACCACCACCACTGAGATCCGGCTGCTAACAAAGCCCGAAAGGAAGCTGAGTTGGCTGCTGCCA
CCGCTGAGCAATAACTAGCATAACCCCTTGGGGCCTCTAAACGGGTCTTGAGGGGTTTTTTGCTGAAAGG
AGGAACTATATCCGGATTGGCGAATGGG
[124 nt withheld, positions 169-292]
C
[91 nt withheld, positions 294-384]
A
[49 nt withheld, positions 386-434]
CCTTTGACGTTGGAGTCCACGTTCTTT
[37 nt withheld, positions 462-498]
ACCCTATCTCGGTCTATTCTTTTGATTTATAAGGGATTTTGCCGATTTCGGCCTATTGGTTAAAAAATGA
GCTGATTTAACAAAAATTTAACGCGAATTTTAACAAAATATTAACGTTTACAATTTCAGGTGGCACTTTT
CGGGGAAATGTGCGCGGAACCCCTATTTGTTTATTTTTCTAAATACATTCAAATATGTATCCGCTCATGA
GACAATAACCCTGATAAATGCTTCAATAATATTGAAAAAGGAAGAGTATGAGTATTCAACATTTCCGTGT
CGCCCTTATTCCCTTTTTTGCGGCATTTTGCCTTCCTGTTTTTGCTCACCCAGAAACGCTGGTGAAAGTA
AAAGATGCTGAAGATCAGTTGGGTGCACGAGTGGGTTACATCGAACTGGATCTCAACAGCGGTAAGATCC
TTGAGAGTTTTCGCCCCGAAGAACGTTTTCCAATGATGAGCACTTTTAAAGTTCTGCTATGTGGCGCGGT
ATTATCCCGTATTGACGCCGGGCAAGAGCAACTCGGTCGCCGCATACACTATTCTCAGAATGACTTGGTT
GAGTACTCACCAGTCACAGAAAAGCATCTTACGGATGGCATGACAGTAAGAGAATTATGCAGTGCTGCCA
TAACCATGAGTGATAACACTGCGGCCAACTTACTTCTGACAACGATCGGAGGACCGAAGGAGCTAACCGC
TTTTTTGCACAACATGGGGGATCATGTAACTCGCCTTGATCGTTGGGAACCGGAGCTGAATGAAGCCATA
CCAAACGACGAGCGTGACACCACGATGCCTGCAGCAATGGCAACAACGTTGCGCAAACTATTAACTGGCG
AACTACTTACTCTAGCTTCCCGGCAACAATTAATAGACTGGATGGAGGCGGATAAAGTTGCAGGACCACT
TCTGCGCTCGGCCCTTCCGGCTGGCTGGTTTATTGCTGATAAATCTGGAGCCGGTGAGCGTGGGTCTCGC
GGTATCATTGCAGCACTGGGGCCAGATGGTAAGCCCTCCCGTATCGTAGTTATCTACACGACGGGGAGTC
AGGCAACTATGGATGAACGAAATAGACAGATCGCTGAGATAGGTGCCTCACTGATTAAGCATTGGTAACT
GTCAGACCAAGTTTACTCATATATACTTTAGATTGATTTAAAACTTCATTTTTAATTTAAAAGGATCTAG
GTGAAGATCCTTTTTGATAATCTCATGACCAAAATCCCTTAACGTGAGTTTTCGTTCCACTGAGCGTCAG
ACCCCGTAGAAAAGATCAAAGGATCTTCTTGAGATCCTTTTTTTCTGCGCGTAATCTGCTGCTTGCAAAC
AAAAAAACCACCGCTACCAGCGGTGGTTTGTTTGCCGGATCAAGAGCTACCAACTCTTTTTCCGAAGGTA
ACTGGCTTCAGCAGAGCGCAGATACCAAATACTGTCCTTCTAGTGTAGCCGTAGTTAGGCCACCACTTCA
AGAACTCTGTAGCACCGCCTACATACCTCGCTCTGCTAATCCTGTTACCAGTGGCTGCTGCCAGTGGCGA
TAAGTCGTGTCTTACCGGGTTGGACTCAAGACGATAGTTACCGGATAAGGCGCAGCGGTCGGGCTGAACG
GGGGGTTCGTGCACACAGCCCAGCTTGGAGCGAACGACCTACACCGAACTGAGATACCTACAGCGTGAGC
TATGAGAAAGCGCCACGCTTCCCGAAGGGAGAAAGGCGGACAGGTATCCGGTAAGCGGCAGGGTCGGAAC
AGGAGAGCGCACGAGGGAGCTTCCAGGGGGAAACGCCTGGTATCTTTATAGTCCTGTCGGGTTTCGCCAC
CTCTGACTTGAGCGTCGATTTTTGTGATGCTCGTCAGGGGGGCGGAGCCTATGGAAAAACGCCAGCAACG
CGGCCTTTTTACGGTTCCTGGCCTTTTGCTGGCCTTTTGCTCACATGTTCTTTCCTGCGTTATCCCCTGA
TTCTGTGGATAACCGTATTACCGCCTTTGAGTGAGCTGATACCGCTCGCCGCAGCCGAACGACCGAGCGC
AGCGAGTCAGTGAGCGAGGAAGCGGAAGAGCGCCTGATGCGGTATTTTCTCCTTACGCATCTGTGCGGTA
TTTCACACCGCATATATGGTGCACTCTCAGTACAATCTGCTCTGATGCCGCATAGTTAAGCCAGTATACA
CTCCGCTATCGCTACGTGACTGGGTCATGGCTGCGCCCCGACACCCGCCAACACCCGCTGACGCGCCCTG
ACGGGCTTGTCTGCTCCCGGCATCCGCTTACAGACAAGCTGTGACCGTCTCCGGGAGCTGCATGTGTCAG
AGGTTTTCACCGTCATCACCGAAACGCGCGAGGCAGCTGCGGTAAAGCTCATCAGCGTGGTCGTGAAGCG
ATTCACAGATGTCTGCCTGTTCATCCGCGTCCAGCTCGTTGAGTTTCTCCAGAAGCGTTAATGTCTGGCT
TCTGATAAAGCGGGCCATGTTAAGGGCGGTTTTTTCCTGTTTGGTCACTGATGCCTCCGTGTAAGGGGGA
TTTCTGTTCATGGGGGTAATGATACCGATGAAACGAGAGAGGATGCTCACGATACGGGTTACTGATGATG
AACATGCCCGGTTACTGGAACGTTGTGAGGGTAAACAACTGGCGGTATGGATGCGGCGGGACCAGAGAAA
AATCACTCAGGGTCAATGCCAGCGCTTCGTTAATACAGATGTAGGTGTTCCACAGGGTAGCCAGCAGCAT
CCTGCGATGCAGATCCGGAACATAATGGTGCAGGGCGCTGACTTCCGCGTTTCCAGACTTTACGAAACAC
GGAAACCGAAGACCATTCATGTTGTTGCTCAGGTCGCAGACGTTTTGCAGCAGCAGTCGCTTCACGTTCG
CTCGCGTATCGGTGATTCATTCTGCTAACCAGTAAGGCAACCCCGCCAGCCTAGCCGGGTCCTCAACGAC
AGGAGCACGATCATGCGCACCCGTGGGGCCGCCATGCCGGCGATAATGGCCTGCTTCTCGCCGAAACGTT
TGGTGGCGGGACCAGTGACGAAGGCTTGAGCGAGGGCGTGCAAGATTCCGAATACCGCAAGCGACAGGCC
GATCATCGTCGCGCTCCAGCGAAAGCGGTCCTCGCCGAAAATGACCCAGAGCGCTGCCGGCACCTGTCCT
ACGAGTTGCATGATAAAGAAGACAGTCATAAGTGCGGCGACGATAGTCATGCCCCGCGCCCACCGGAAGG
AGCTGACTGGGTTGAAGGCTCTCAAGGGCATCGGTCGAGATCCCGGTGCCTAATGAGTGAGCTAACTTAC
ATTAATTGCGTTGCGCTCACTGCCCGCTTTCCAGTCGGGAAACCTGTCGTGCCAGCTGCATTAATGAATC
GGCCAACGCGCGGGGAGAGGCGGTTTGCGTATTGGGCGCCAGGGTGGTTTTTCTTTTCACCAGTGAGACG
GGCAACAGCTGATTGCCCTTCACCGCCTGGCCCTGAGAGAGTTGCAGCAAGCGGTCCACGCTGGTTTGCC
CCAGCAGGCGAAAATCCTGTTTGATGGTGGTTAACGGCGGGATATAACATGAGCTGTCTTCGGTATCGTC
GTATCCCACTACCGAGATATCCGCACCAACGCGCAGCCCGGACTCGGTAATGGCGCGCATTGCGCCCAGC
GCCATCTGATCGTTGGCAACCAGCATCGCAGTGGGAACGATGCCCTCATTCAGCATTTGCATGGTTTGTT
GAAAACCGGACATGGCACTCCAGTCGCCTTCCCGTTCCGCTATCGGCTGAATTTGATTGCGAGTGAGATA
TTTATGCCAGCCAGCCAGACGCAGACGCGCCGAGACAGAACTTAATGGGCCCGCTAACAGCGCGATTTGC
TGGTGACCCAATGCGACCAGATGCTCCACGCCCAGTCGCGTACCGTCTTCATGGGAGAAAATAATACTGT
TGATGGGTGTCTGGTCAGAGACATCAAGAAATAACGCCGGAACATTAGTGCAGGCAGCTTCCACAGCAAT
GGCATCCTGGTCATCCAGCGGATAGTTAATGATCAGCCCACTGACGCGTTGCGCGAGAAGATTGTGCACC
GCCGCTTTACAGGCTTCGACGCCGCTTCGTTCTACCATCGACACCACCACGCTGGCACCCAGTTGATCGG
CGCGAGATTTAATCGCCGCGACAATTTGCGACGGCGCGTGCAGGGCCAGACTGGAGGTGGCAACGCCAAT
CAGCAACGACTGTTTGCCCGCCAGTTGTTGTGCCACGCGGTTGGGAATGTAATTCAGCTCCGCCATCGCC
GCTTCCACTTTTTCCCGCGTTTTCGCAGAAACGTGGCTGGCCTGGTTCACCACGCGGGAAACGGTCTGAT
AAGAGACACCGGCATACTCTGCGACATCGTATAACGTTACTGGTTTCACATTCACCACCCTGAATTGACT
CTCTTCCGGGCGCTATCATGCCATACCGCGAAAGGTTTTGCGCCATTCGATGGTGTCCGGGATCTCGACG
CTCTCCCTTATGCGACTCCTGCATTAGGAAGCAGCCCAGTAGTAGGTTGAGGCCGTTGAGCACCGCCGCC
GCAAGGAATGGTGCATGCAAGGAGATGGCGCCCAACAGTCCCCCGGCCACGGGGCCTGCCACCATACCCA
CGCCGAAACAAGCGCTCATGAGCCCGAAGTGGCGAGCCCGATCTTCCCCATCGGTGATGTCGGCGATATA
GGCGCCAGCAACCGCACCTGTGGCGCCGGTGATGCCGGCCACGATGCGTCCGGCGTAGAGGATCGAGATC
TCGATCCCGCGAAATTAATACGACTCACTATAGGGGAATTGTGAGCGGATAACAATTCCCCTCTAGAAAT
AATTTTGTTTAACTTTAAGAAGGAGATATACATATGAACGCCATTTCATCAACACACCCCAAGAATCAAC
AAGAGTTAGAGAAAATAGTGGGAGTTGGAAACGTGCAGCTGTGGGATGAGATTGAGTCCGTTAGACAGCA
GCAAATTATTCAGTCTTTGGCTTCTGGTACTCCCATCCAAGGACTCATCTACCCGCAGACACAGCAGCAA
TTAGCTGAAGTTATTGCCTATACAAACCAACAACAGCTAAAAGTGCTACCTTGTGGATTTTGTAGCAAAA
TAGACTGGGGTGGTTTGGTTAAGAATATTGATTTTGCAGTCTCAACTCAGGGTATGAACCAACTTATAGA
GCACGCCGTTGGTGATCTGACGGTCACAGTGGAAGCTGGAATGAAGTTTAGCCAGCTGGAAAGCATTCTA
GCACAGGAAAATCAGGTATTGGGGTTCGATCCATCATACCCTGAAACAGCTACCATCGGCGGAATTATCG
CTACAGGTGACACGGGTTCATTGAGGCAAAGATACAGATCTATCAGAGACCTAATTCTGGGTATCTCCAT
CGTCCGTTACGACGGAAAGATAGCTAAAGCTGGTGGTAGAGTAGTAAAGAATGTTGCTGGTTATGACCTG
ATGAAATTATTCACCGGATCATATGGTACCCTAGGGATCATATCTCAGATTACTCTAAGAGTCTACCCTC
AAGCCGAAGCTTCCGGAACAGTAATTCTGACTGGAGAAGCTGAGGCCATTTCTCAAGTTAATCAAATACT
GCTTGCATCCGCATTGACTCCTGTCGCAGTGGACTTAATTAGCAGCGATCTCTCCAAAATTCTGGGATTT
GGAGATAACATTGGTTTAATGGTAAGATTCCAGAGTATCGCTGAGGGAGTCAAGCAACAGTCACAGAGAC
TAATAGAACTTGGGGAGAAGCTTGGTCTGAAGGCCATCTACATCGACTCCGACGAGGAAAACTTATGGCA
GCAACTGAAACAGCAAATATGGCAGTCAGAATCTAATACCGACATAGTTTGTAAGATAGGAATAGCTCCT
ACCTCTGCTGTGAAGACACTTACTCAGTGCCAAACGTTGGGCATCATACACGCTGGTGTTGGACTAGGTG
TTCTGAGGTTCGAGTCTGTGAGTCCTGAGACGCTCCTCAACCTTAGAAACTGGTGTGAAAGCCAAGGTGG
ATTCTTGTCCATCCTTAAAGCCCCCGTGGACCTTAAGCAGCAGCTTGAGGTTTGGGGTTATGCCGGTAAT
GCACTTAATCTTATGCGTCAGATTAAACAGCAGTTTGATCCACAGAATCAATTCTCTCCTAATAGATTTG
TTGGTGGAATTGCAGCAGCCCTAGAACACCACCATCAC
Features (pLannotate 1.2.2; 18 found; start..end, strand, type, name):
     28..77      +  CDS            SET1 (fragment): solubility-enhancement tag derived from T7 phage gene 10B
     85..132     +  terminator     T7 terminator: transcription terminator for bacteriophage T7 RNA polymerase
    169..624     +  rep_origin     f1 ori (sequence partly withheld): f1 bacteriophage origin of replication; arrow indicates direction of (+) strand synthesis
    651..755     +  promoter       AmpR promoter: bla
    756..1616    +  CDS            AmpR: β-lactamase; bla; confers resistance to ampicillin, carbenicillin, and related antibiotics
   1787..2375    +  rep_origin     ori: high-copy-number ColE1/pMB1/pBR322/pUC origin of replication
   2561..2703    -  misc_feature   bom: basis of mobility region from pBR322
   2805..2996    -  CDS            rop: Rop protein, which maintains plasmids at low copy number; rop
   3013..3393    +  CDS            YPB1_ECOLX: Protein predicted: Swiss-Prot protein existence level 4. From Escherichia coli.
   3465..3756    -  CDS            TcR (fragment): tetracycline efflux protein; tet; confers resistance to tetracycline
   3771..3792    -  protein_bind   CAP binding site: CAP binding activates transcription in the presence of cAMP. E. coli catabolite activator protein
   3805..4887    -  CDS            lacI: lac repressor; lacI; The lac repressor binds to the lac operator to inhibit transcription in E. coli. This inhibition can be relieved by adding lactose or isopropyl-β-D-thiogalactopyranoside (IPTG).
   4888..4965    -  promoter       lacI promoter: lacI
   4973..5252    -  CDS            TcR (fragment): tetracycline efflux protein; tet; confers resistance to tetracycline
   5274..5292    +  promoter       T7 promoter: promoter for bacteriophage T7 RNA polymerase
   5293..5317    +  protein_bind   lac operator: The lac repressor binds to the lac operator to inhibit transcription in E. coli. This inhibition can be relieved by adding lactose or isopropyl-β-D-thiogalactopyranoside (IPTG). lac repressor encoded by lacI
   5332..5354    +  RBS            RBS: efficient ribosome binding site from bacteriophage T7 gene 10 (Olins and Rangwala, 1989)
   6685..15      +  CDS            9xHis (across the origin): 9xHis affinity tag
