[The description below was written by a language model from this plasmid's Addgene catalogue record and pLannotate feature annotations shown in this document.]
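Description:
A0A073CBY9 is a bacterial expression plasmid built on the pET21a(+) backbone for inducible production of a Planktothrix agardhii protein annotated as a flavoprotein oxidoreductase; the construct's name is simply the UniProt identifier of that protein. It is maintained in E. coli through a ColE1/pMB1-type origin and selected with ampicillin via the β-lactamase gene and its own promoter. The catalogue lists it as high copy, although the feature table also shows the rop gene and bom region inherited from pBR322, which normally moderate copy number. An f1 origin is present as well, allowing single-stranded DNA production with helper phage. Short tetracycline-resistance fragments and a predicted E. coli open reading frame are backbone remnants with no evident functional role.

The expression cassette follows the standard pET layout: a T7 promoter immediately followed by a lac operator, the strong T7 gene 10 ribosome binding site, the coding region, and a T7 terminator. A plasmid-borne lacI gene under its own promoter supplies lac repressor, so transcription stays low until IPTG or lactose is added in a host that provides T7 RNA polymerase. The insert itself was not annotated by the feature software, but it presumably occupies the unannotated interval between the ribosome binding site and the C-terminal histidine tag. The catalogue describes that tag as 10xHis, while the annotation detects it as 9xHis spanning the sequence origin. An N-terminal T7 tag is also recorded in the catalogue but does not appear in the table. The plasmid comes from a study that experimentally tested enzyme functional annotations in the EC 1.1.3.15 class, where it would serve to produce His-tagged protein for purification and activity assays.
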