Addgene plasmid #163211: A0A073CBY9
Purpose: Inducible expression of UniProt identifier A0A073CBY9
Depositing lab: Martin Engqvist. Depositing organization: Chalmers University of Technology. Publication: Experimental and computational investigation of enzyme functional annotations uncovers misannotation in the EC 1.1.3.15 enzyme class. Rembeza E, Engqvist MKM. PLoS Comput Biol. 2021 Sep 23;17(9):e1009446. doi: 10.1371/journal.pcbi.1009446. eCollection 2021 Sep. PubMed 34555022.
Backbone
  Vector backbone: pET21a(+)
  Vector type: Bacterial Expression
Growth in bacteria
  Bacterial resistance: Ampicillin, 100 μg/mL
  Growth temperature: 37°C
  Growth strain: DH5alpha
  Copy number: High Copy
Gene/Insert
  Gene/Insert name: A0A073CBY9 (alt name: flavoprotein oxidoreductase)
  Species: Planktothrix agardhii
  Promoter: T7
  Tag / fusion protein: T7 (N terminal on backbone); 10xHis (C terminal on backbone)
  Cloning method: Unknown
  Sequencing primers: 5′ T7; 3′ T7-term
Terms and licenses: Academic/Nonprofit Terms; Industry Terms: Not Available to Industry
Depositor comments: Insert name is a UniProt identifier
How to cite: A0A073CBY9 was a gift from Martin Engqvist (Addgene plasmid # 163211 ; http://n2t.net/addgene:163211 ; RRID:Addgene_163211)
