>Addgene plasmid #163211 | A0A073CBY9 | depositor partial sequence | sequence record 316296 | insert gene sequence
ATGAACGCCATTTCATCAACACACCCCAAGAATCAACAAGAGTTAGAGAAAATAGTGGGAGTTGGAAACG
TGCAGCTGTGGGATGAGATTGAGTCCGTTAGACAGCAGCAAATTATTCAGTCTTTGGCTTCTGGTACTCC
CATCCAAGGACTCATCTACCCGCAGACACAGCAGCAATTAGCTGAAGTTATTGCCTATACAAACCAACAA
CAGCTAAAAGTGCTACCTTGTGGATTTTGTAGCAAAATAGACTGGGGTGGTTTGGTTAAGAATATTGATT
TTGCAGTCTCAACTCAGGGTATGAACCAACTTATAGAGCACGCCGTTGGTGATCTGACGGTCACAGTGGA
AGCTGGAATGAAGTTTAGCCAGCTGGAAAGCATTCTAGCACAGGAAAATCAGGTATTGGGGTTCGATCCA
TCATACCCTGAAACAGCTACCATCGGCGGAATTATCGCTACAGGTGACACGGGTTCATTGAGGCAAAGAT
ACAGATCTATCAGAGACCTAATTCTGGGTATCTCCATCGTCCGTTACGACGGAAAGATAGCTAAAGCTGG
TGGTAGAGTAGTAAAGAATGTTGCTGGTTATGACCTGATGAAATTATTCACCGGATCATATGGTACCCTA
GGGATCATATCTCAGATTACTCTAAGAGTCTACCCTCAAGCCGAAGCTTCCGGAACAGTAATTCTGACTG
GAGAAGCTGAGGCCATTTCTCAAGTTAATCAAATACTGCTTGCATCCGCATTGACTCCTGTCGCAGTGGA
CTTAATTAGCAGCGATCTCTCCAAAATTCTGGGATTTGGAGATAACATTGGTTTAATGGTAAGATTCCAG
AGTATCGCTGAGGGAGTCAAGCAACAGTCACAGAGACTAATAGAACTTGGGGAGAAGCTTGGTCTGAAGG
CCATCTACATCGACTCCGACGAGGAAAACTTATGGCAGCAACTGAAACAGCAAATATGGCAGTCAGAATC
TAATACCGACATAGTTTGTAAGATAGGAATAGCTCCTACCTCTGCTGTGAAGACACTTACTCAGTGCCAA
ACGTTGGGCATCATACACGCTGGTGTTGGACTAGGTGTTCTGAGGTTCGAGTCTGTGAGTCCTGAGACGC
TCCTCAACCTTAGAAACTGGTGTGAAAGCCAAGGTGGATTCTTGTCCATCCTTAAAGCCCCCGTGGACCT
TAAGCAGCAGCTTGAGGTTTGGGGTTATGCCGGTAATGCACTTAATCTTATGCGTCAGATTAAACAGCAG
TTTGATCCACAGAATCAATTCTCTCCTAATAGATTTGTTGGTGGAATTGCAGCAGCCCTAGAACACCACC
ATCAC
